Addgene plasmid #144384: TFORF2115
Purpose: Lentiviral vector for overexpressing transcription factor ORFs with unique 24-bp barcodes. Barcodes facilitate identification of transcription factors in pooled screens.
Depositing lab: Feng Zhang. Depositing organization: Broad Institute. Publication: A transcription factor atlas of directed differentiation. Joung J, Ma S, Tay T, Geiger-Schuller KR, Kirchgatterer PC, Verdine VK, Guo B, Arias-Garcia MA, Allen WE, Singh A, Kuksenko O, Abudayyeh OO, Gootenberg JS, Fu Z, Macrae RK, Buenrostro JD, Regev A, Zhang F. Cell. 2023 Jan 5;186(1):209-229.e26. doi: 10.1016/j.cell.2022.11.026. PubMed 36608654.
Backbone
  Vector backbone: pLX_TRC317
  Backbone manufacturer: Broad Institute Genetic Perturbation Platform
  Backbone size w/o insert (bp): 8264
  Vector type: Mammalian Expression, Lentiviral
  Selectable markers: Puromycin
Growth in bacteria
  Bacterial resistance: Ampicillin, 100 μg/mL
  Growth temperature: 37°C
  Growth strain: NEB Stable
  Copy number: High Copy
Gene/Insert
  Gene/Insert name: NCOA6
  Species: H. sapiens (human)
  Insert size (bp): 3314
  Entrez Gene: NCOA6 (a.k.a. AIB3, ASC2, NRC, PRIP, RAP250, TRBP)
  Promoter: EF1a
  Cloning method: Unknown
  Sequencing primers: 5′ GGGTGGAGACTGAAGTTAGGCCAG; 3′ CACATAGCGTAAAAGGAGCAACATAG
Terms and licenses: Academic/Nonprofit Terms; Industry Terms: Not Available to Industry
Depositor comments: NM_001242539,XM_017027751,ENST00000612493 . The transcription factor ORF portion of this plasmid was synthesized by Genewiz. Please test multiple small colonies in case of plasmid recombination. To make this collection available in a timely manner, a portion of this collection was not fully sequenced by Addgene. If an Addgene verified full plasmid sequence is not available, please contact us prior to placing an order to request the full sequence.
How to cite: TFORF2115 was a gift from Feng Zhang (Addgene plasmid # 144384 ; http://n2t.net/addgene:144384 ; RRID:Addgene_144384)
