[The description below was written by a language model from this plasmid's Addgene catalogue record and pLannotate feature annotations shown in this document.]
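Description:
TFORF2115 is a lentiviral mammalian expression plasmid built on the pLX_TRC317 backbone. It belongs to a barcoded transcription factor ORF collection designed for pooled overexpression screens. It carries a synthesized human NCOA6 open reading frame, a nuclear receptor coactivator also known as AIB3, ASC2 or RAP250, placed directly downstream of the strong constitutive EF-1α promoter. The insert is recorded as about 3.3 kb, and the feature table annotates it as two adjoining NCOA6 fragments, consistent with a shorter isoform rather than the full-length reference protein. According to the record, each plasmid in the collection carries a unique 24-bp barcode that identifies the ORF in a pooled population. The barcode is not annotated in the feature table, so its position cannot be stated from the record. A WPRE follows the ORF and enhances transcript stability and expression.

The viral framework is third-generation in style. An RSV promoter drives a truncated HIV-1 5' LTR, followed by the Ψ packaging signal, a partial gag sequence, the RRE for Rev-dependent nuclear export, and a cPPT/CTS. A self-inactivating ΔU3 3' LTR closes the transfer cassette. Upstream of the EF-1α unit, an SV40 early promoter drives puromycin N-acetyltransferase, allowing selection of transduced cells with puromycin. In bacteria the plasmid is maintained through a high-copy ColE1/pUC-type origin and ampicillin resistance, and an f1 origin is also present. The depositor notes a risk of recombination during propagation, which is typical of LTR-containing plasmids. The construct is intended for producing lentivirus to overexpress NCOA6, either alone or within pooled directed-differentiation screens.
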