Features (pLannotate 1.2.2; 32 found; start..end, strand, type, name):
      1..1179    +  promoter       EF-1α promoter: strong constitutive promoter for human elongation factor EF-1α
   1196..4120    +  CDS            NCOA6 (fragment): NCOA6_HUMAN - Also known as AIB3, KIAA0181, RAP250, TRBP. Experimental evidence at protein level: Swiss-Prot protein existence level 1. Nuclear receptor coactivator that directly binds nuclear receptors and stimulates the transcriptional activities in a hormone- dependent fashion. Coactivates expression in an agonist- and AF2- dependent manner. Involved in the coactivation of different nuclear receptors, such as for steroids (GR and ERs), retinoids (RARs and RXRs), thyroid hormone (TRs), vitamin D3 (VDR) and prostanoids (PPARs). Probably functions as a general coactivator, rather than just a n
   4109..4405    +  CDS            NCOA6 (fragment): NCOA6_HUMAN - Also known as AIB3, KIAA0181, RAP250, TRBP. Experimental evidence at protein level: Swiss-Prot protein existence level 1. Nuclear receptor coactivator that directly binds nuclear receptors and stimulates the transcriptional activities in a hormone- dependent fashion. Coactivates expression in an agonist- and AF2- dependent manner. Involved in the coactivation of different nuclear receptors, such as for steroids (GR and ERs), retinoids (RARs and RXRs), thyroid hormone (TRs), vitamin D3 (VDR) and prostanoids (PPARs). Probably functions as a general coactivator, rather than just a n
   4421..4474    +  promoter       U6 promoter (fragment): RNA polymerase III promoter for human U6 snRNA
   4516..5104    +  misc_feature   WPRE: woodchuck hepatitis virus posttranscriptional regulatory element
   5155..5174    +  misc_feature   cPPT/CTS (fragment): central polypurine tract and central termination sequence of HIV-1
   5176..5409    +  LTR            3' LTR (ΔU3): self-inactivating 3' long terminal repeat (LTR) from HIV-1
   5487..5608    +  polyA_signal   SV40 poly(A) signal: SV40 polyadenylation signal
   5648..5783    +  rep_origin     SV40 ori: SV40 origin of replication
   5804..5822    -  promoter       T7 promoter: promoter for bacteriophage T7 RNA polymerase
   5830..5985    +  CDS            lacZα (fragment): LacZα fragment of β-galactosidase; lacZ fragment
   5990..6418    +  rep_origin     f1 ori (sequence partly withheld): f1 bacteriophage origin of replication; arrow indicates direction of (+) strand synthesis
   6471..6575    +  promoter       AmpR promoter: bla
   6576..7436    +  CDS            AmpR: β-lactamase; bla; confers resistance to ampicillin, carbenicillin, and related antibiotics
   7607..8195    +  rep_origin     ori: high-copy-number ColE1/pMB1/pBR322/pUC origin of replication
   8378..8470    +  CDS            lacI (fragment): lac repressor; lacI; The lac repressor binds to the lac operator to inhibit transcription in E. coli. This inhibition can be relieved by adding lactose or isopropyl-β-D-thiogalactopyranoside (IPTG).
   8483..8504    +  protein_bind   CAP binding site: CAP binding activates transcription in the presence of cAMP. E. coli catabolite activator protein
   8519..8549    +  promoter       lac promoter: promoter for the E. coli lac operon
   8553..8575    +  protein_bind   lac operator (fragment): The lac repressor binds to the lac operator to inhibit transcription in E. coli. This inhibition can be relieved by adding lactose or isopropyl-β-D-thiogalactopyranoside (IPTG). lac repressor encoded by lacI
   8618..8636    +  promoter       T3 promoter: promoter for bacteriophage T3 RNA polymerase
   8664..8890    +  promoter       RSV promoter: Rous sarcoma virus enhancer/promoter
   8891..9071    +  LTR            5' LTR (truncated): truncated 5' long terminal repeat (LTR) from HIV-1
   9118..9243    +  misc_feature   HIV-1 Ψ: packaging signal of human immunodeficiency virus type 1
   9227..9590    +  CDS            HIV-1 gag (fragment): gag protein from human immunodeficiency virus 1; gag
   9736..9969    +  misc_feature   RRE: The Rev response element (RRE) of HIV-1 allows for Rev-dependent mRNA export from the nucleus to the cytoplasm.
  10346..10372   +  CDS            Rev (fragment): human immunodeficiency virus 1 (HIV-1) Rev protein; rev; enhances nuclear export of unspliced and incompletely spliced viral mRNAs
  10379..10402   +  promoter       SV40 promoter (fragment): SV40 early promoter
  10403..10474   +  promoter       SV40 promoter (fragment): SV40 enhancer and early promoter
  10498..10633   +  rep_origin     SV40 ori: SV40 origin of replication
  10679..11275   +  CDS            PuroR (fragment): puromycin N-acetyltransferase; pac from Streptomyces; confers resistance to puromycin
  11324..11441   +  misc_feature   cPPT/CTS: central polypurine tract and central termination sequence of HIV-1
  11506..11572   +  CDS            small t antigen (fragment): SV40 (simian virus 40) small t antigen
>Addgene plasmid #144384 | TFORF2115 | addgene full sequence | sequence record 353195 | Addgene NGS Result
GGCTCCGGTGCCCGTCAGTGGGCAGAGCGCACATCGCCCACAGTCCCCGAGAAGTTGGGGGGAGGGGTCG
GCAATTGAACCGGTGCCTAGAGAAGGTGGCGCGGGGTAAACTGGGAAAGTGATGTCGTGTACTGGCTCCG
CCTTTTTCCCGAGGGTGGGGGAGAACCGTATATAAGTGCAGTAGTCGCCGTGAACGTTCTTTTTCGCAAC
GGGTTTGCCGCCAGAACACAGGTAAGTGCCGTGTGTGGTTCCCGCGGGCCTGGCCTCTTTACGGGTTATG
GCCCTTGCGTGCCTTGAATTACTTCCACCTGGCTGCAGTACGTGATTCTTGATCCCGAGCTTCGGGTTGG
AAGTGGGTGGGAGAGTTCGAGGCCTTGCGCTTAAGGAGCCCCTTCGCCTCGTGCTTGAGTTGAGGCCTGG
CCTGGGCGCTGGGGCCGCCGCGTGCGAATCTGGTGGCACCTTCGCGCCTGTCTCGCTGCTTTCGATAAGT
CTCTAGCCATTTAAAATTTTTGATGACCTGCTGCGACGCTTTTTTTCTGGCAAGATAGTCTTGTAAATGC
GGGCCAAGATCTGCACACTGGTATTTCGGTTTTTGGGGCCGCGGGCGGCGACGGGGCCCGTGCGTCCCAG
CGCACATGTTCGGCGAGGCGGGGCCTGCGAGCGCGGCCACCGAGAATCGGACGGGGGTAGTCTCAAGCTG
GCCGGCCTGCTCTGGTGCCTGGCCTCGCGCCGCCGTGTATCGCCCCGCCCTGGGCGGCAAGGCTGGCCCG
GTCGGCACCAGTTGCGTGAGCGGAAAGATGGCCGCTTCCCGGCCCTGCTGCAGGGAGCTCAAAATGGAGG
ACGCGGCGCTCGGGAGAGCGGGCGGGTGAGTCACCCACACAAAGGAAAAGGGCCTTTCCGTCCTCAGCCG
TCGCTTCATGTGACTCCACGGAGTACCGGGCGCCGTCCAGGCACCTCGATTAGTTCTCGAGCTTTTGGAG
TACGTCGTCTTTAGGTTGGGGGGAGGGGTTTTATGCGATGGAGTTTCCCCACACTGAGTGGGTGGAGACT
GAAGTTAGGCCAGCTTGGCACTTGATGTAATTCTCCTTGGAATTTGCCCTTTTTGAGTTTGGATCTTGGT
TCATTCTCAAGCCTCAGACAGTGGTTCAAAGTTTTTTTCTTCCATTTCAGGTGTCGTGAGGCTAGCACCG
CCACCATGGTTTTGGATGACCTTCCAAACTTAGAAGACATCTATACTTCCTTGTGTTCATCAACAATGGA
AGACTCAGAGATGGATTTTGACTCTGGACTAGAAGATGATGACACAAAAAGTGATAGTATTTTGGAGGAT
TCCACAATTTTTGTGGCCTTCAAAGGAAATATAGATGATAAAGACTTCAAATGGAAATTAGATGCAATAT
TGAAAAACGTGCCCAATTTGTTACACATGGAGTCCAGCAAGCTAAAAGTACAGAAGGTGGAGCCCTGGAA
CAGCGTGCGTGTGACATTCAACATCCCCCGGGAAGCAGCGGAGCGGCTACGGATCCTTGCTCAGAGCAAC
AACCAGCAGCTTCGGGATTTAGGGATTCTCTCCGTTCAGATTGAAGGGGAAGGTGCTATTAACCTGGCTT
TGGCTCAGAACCGAAGCCAAGATGTGAGAATGAATGGACCCATGGGAGCTGGAAATTCAGTTAGGATGGA
GGCGGGATTTCCTATGGCAAGTGGTCCAGGAATAATAAGGATGAACAACCCTGCCACTGTTATGATACCC
CCGGGTGGAAATGTGTCATCTTCCATGATGGCACCAGGCCCCAATCCAGAGCTGCAGCCCAGGACTCCTC
GCCCTGCTTCTCAGTCAGATGCAATGGATCCACTCCTCTCTGGGCTCCATATACAGCAGCAAAGTCATCC
CTCAGGATCTTTAGCTCCCCCACATCACCCAATGCAGCCTGTCTCTGTGAACAGACAAATGAACCCAGCT
AATTTTCCCCAGCTGCAGCAGCAGCAGCAACAACAACAACAGCAGCAGCAGCAGCAGCAGCAGCAACAAC
AGCAACAGCAGCAACAACAGTTGCAGGCAAGACCCCCACAGCAACATCAGCAGCAACAGCCACAGGGAAT
TCGACCCCAGTTTACTGCCCCAACTCAGGTGCCTGTTCCTCCAGGCTGGAACCAGCTGCCTTCTGGAGCC
CTTCAACCTCCTCCAGCCCAGGGTTCTCTGGGCACAATGACTGCAAACCAAGGGTGGAAGAAGGCTCCCT
TGCCCGGCCCAATGCAACAGCAACTCCAGGCAAGACCATCCTTAGCCACGGTACAGACGCCTTCCCACCC
TCCCCCTCCATATCCCTTTGGCAGCCAGCAAGCCTCACAAGCCCACACAAACTTTCCTCAGATGAGCAAC
CCAGGCCAGTTCACAGCTCCTCAGATGAAGAGTTTGCAGGGAGGGCCCTCTAGGGTCCCAACTCCCTTGC
AGCAGCCCCACCTCACCAACAAGTCTCCTGCCTCCTCACCCTCCTCCTTCCAGCAGGGATCCCCTGCATC
CTCCCCAACGGTTAACCAAACTCAGCAGCAGATGGGACCAAGGCCACCTCAAAATAACCCACTTCCCCAG
GGATTTCAGCAGCCTGTCAGCTCTCCGGGTCGGAATCCTATGGTTCAACAGGGAAATGTGCCACCTAACT
TCATGGTGATGCAGCAGCAACCACCAAACCAGGGGCCACAGAGTTTACATCCAGGCCTAGGAGGAATGCC
TAAACGCCTCCCACCTGGCTTCTCAGCAGGACAGGCCAATCCGAACTTTATGCAAGGTCAGGTGCCTTCG
ACCACAGCAACCACCCCTGGGAATTCAGGAGCCCCTCAGCTGCAAGCAAATCAAAATGTCCAGCATGCAG
GTGGTCAAGGAGCTGGTCCTCCTCAAAACCAGATGCAGGTGTCCCACGGGCCGCCAAATATGATGCAGCC
CAGCCTCATGGGAATTCATGGCAACATGAACAATCAGCAGGCTGGTACTTCTGGGGTTCCTCAAGTGAAC
CTCAGCAACATGCAAGGCCAGCCCCAGCAGGGCCCACCATCTCAGCTGATGGGCATGCACCAGCAAATCG
TGCCCTCCCAGGGCCAGATGGTCCAGCAACAAGGAACCTTGAACCCTCAGAACCCTATGATCCTTTCAAG
GGCCCAGCTTATGCCACAGGGCCAGATGATGGTGAACCCCCCGAGCCAAAATCTTGGGCCCTCGCCCCAA
AGGATGACCCCACCCAAGCAGATGCTTTCCCAGCAGGGCCCACAAATGATGGCGCCACATAACCAGATGA
TGGGGCCTCAGGGGCAGGTTTTGCTCCAACAGAACCCAATGATAGAGCAGATTATGACCAATCAAATGCA
GGGGAATAAGCAGCAGTTTAACACTCAGAACCAGTCCAATGTCATGCCGGGACCAGCCCAGATAATGAGG
GGACCAACTCCAAACATGCAAGGAAATATGGTGCAGTTTACGGGACAGATGTCAGGACAGATGCTGCCCC
AGCAAGGGCCTGTGAACAACAGTCCATCTCAGGTTATGGGCATTCAGGGACAGGTCCTGCGGCCACCAGG
GCCCAGCCCACACATGGCCCAGCAGCATGGTGATCCTGCTACTACAGCAAATAACGATGTCAGTTTATCT
CAGATGATGCCTGATGTTAGCATTCAACAAACCAACATGGTCCCCCCTCATGTGCAGGCCATGCAGGGAA
ACAGTGCCTCGGGAAACCACTTCTCAGGCCATGGGATGTCTTTCAATGCACCTTTCAGTGGAGCTCCCAA
TGGAAATCAGATGTCCTGTGGTCAAAATCCAGGCTTCCCAGTCAATAAGGATGTCACGCTAACGAGCCCA
TTGTTGGTCAACTTATTGCAGAGTGACATATCTGCAGGCCATTTTGGGGTAAACAATAAGCAAAATAATA
CCAACGCAAATAAACCGAAGAAGAAGAAACCCCCTCGGAAGAAGAAAAATAGTCAGCAAGATCTAAACAC
CCCAGATACTCGCCCAGCTGGTCTGGAAGAGGCTGATCAGCCACCGTTGCCTGGAGAACAAGGAATTAAC
TTGGATAACTCAGGCCCTAAACTGCCAGAATTTTCAAACCGGCCACCAGCCCCGTCGCAGAATTTAGTCT
CAAAGGAAACTTCAACCACAGCACTGCAGGCCTCTGTTGCCAGACCAGAGCTGGAGGTAAATGCTGCCAT
AGTCTCTGGACAAAGCAGTGAGCCCAAAGAGATAGTTGAAAAGTCCAAAATCCCAGGCCGAAGAAACTCC
CGAACTGAAGAGCCAACTGTGGCCTCTGAAAGTGTGGAAAATGGACATCGTAAACGATCTTCTCGACCTG
CTTCAGCCTCCAGCTCTACTAAAGACATAACCAGTGCGGTGCAATCCAAGCGAAGAAAATCCAAGTAGTA
ATGAACTAGTCCGTAACTTGAAAGTATTTCGATTTCTTGGCTTTATATATCTTGTGGAAAGGACGATTGC
ACAGTAACGCGTACTGGTCCACGCGTTAAGTCGACAATCAACCTCTGGATTACAAAATTTGTGAAAGATT
GACTGGTATTCTTAACTATGTTGCTCCTTTTACGCTATGTGGATACGCTGCTTTAATGCCTTTGTATCAT
GCTATTGCTTCCCGTATGGCTTTCATTTTCTCCTCCTTGTATAAATCCTGGTTGCTGTCTCTTTATGAGG
AGTTGTGGCCCGTTGTCAGGCAACGTGGCGTGGTGTGCACTGTGTTTGCTGACGCAACCCCCACTGGTTG
GGGCATTGCCACCACCTGTCAGCTCCTTTCCGGGACTTTCGCTTTCCCCCTCCCTATTGCCACGGCGGAA
CTCATCGCCGCCTGCCTTGCCCGCTGCTGGACAGGGGCTCGGCTGTTGGGCACTGACAATTCCGTGGTGT
TGTCGGGGAAATCATCGTCCTTTCCTTGGCTGCTCGCCTGTGTTGCCACCTGGATTCTGCGCGGGACGTC
CTTCTGCTACGTCCCTTCGGCCCTCAATCCAGCGGACCTTCCTTCCCGCGGCCTGCTGCCGGCTCTGCGG
CCTCTTCCGCGTCTTCGCCTTCGCCCTCAGACGAGTCGGATCTCCCTTTGGGCCGCCTCCCCGCGTCGAC
TTTAAGACCAATGACTTACAAGGCAGCTGTAGATCTTAGCCACTTTTTAAAAGAAAAGGGGGGACTGGAA
GGGCTAATTCACTCCCAACGAAGACAAGATCTGCTTTTTGCTTGTACTGGGTCTCTCTGGTTAGACCAGA
TCTGAGCCTGGGAGCTCTCTGGCTAACTAGGGAACCCACTGCTTAAGCCTCAATAAAGCTTGCCTTGAGT
GCTTCAAGTAGTGTGTGCCCGTCTGTTGTGTGACTCTGGTAACTAGAGATCCCTCAGACCCTTTTAGTCA
GTGTGGAAAATCTCTAGCAGTACGTATAGTAGTTCATGTCATCTTATTATTCAGTATTTATAACTTGCAA
AGAAATGAATATCAGAGAGTGAGAGGAACTTGTTTATTGCAGCTTATAATGGTTACAAATAAAGCAATAG
CATCACAAATTTCACAAATAAAGCATTTTTTTCACTGCATTCTAGTTGTGGTTTGTCCAAACTCATCAAT
GTATCTTATCATGTCTGGCTCTAGCTATCCCGCCCCTAACTCCGCCCATCCCGCCCCTAACTCCGCCCAG
TTCCGCCCATTCTCCGCCCCATGGCTGACTAATTTTTTTTATTTATGCAGAGGCCGAGGCCGCCTCGGCC
TCTGAGCTATTCCAGAAGTAGTGAGGAGGCTTTTTTGGAGGCCTAGGGACGTACCCAATTCGCCCTATAG
TGAGTCGTATTACGCGCGCTCACTGGCCGTCGTTTTACAACGTCGTGACTGGGAAAACCCTGGCGTTACC
CAACTTAATCGCCTTGCAGCACATCCCCCTTTCGCCAGCTGGCGTAATAGCGAAGAGGCCCGCACCGATC
GCCCTTCCCAACAGTTGCGCAGCCTGAATGGCGAATGGG
[124 nt withheld, positions 5990-6113]
C
[91 nt withheld, positions 6115-6205]
A
[49 nt withheld, positions 6207-6255]
CCTTTGACGTTGGAGTCCACGTTCTTT
[37 nt withheld, positions 6283-6319]
ACCCTATCTCGGTCTATTCTTTTGATTTATAAGGGATTTTGCCGATTTCGGCCTATTGGTTAAAAAATGA
GCTGATTTAACAAAAATTTAACGCGAATTTTAACAAAATATTAACGCTTACAATTTAGGTGGCACTTTTC
GGGGAAATGTGCGCGGAACCCCTATTTGTTTATTTTTCTAAATACATTCAAATATGTATCCGCTCATGAG
ACAATAACCCTGATAAATGCTTCAATAATATTGAAAAAGGAAGAGTATGAGTATTCAACATTTCCGTGTC
GCCCTTATTCCCTTTTTTGCGGCATTTTGCCTTCCTGTTTTTGCTCACCCAGAAACGCTGGTGAAAGTAA
AAGATGCTGAAGATCAGTTGGGTGCACGAGTGGGTTACATCGAACTGGATCTCAACAGCGGTAAGATCCT
TGAGAGTTTTCGCCCCGAAGAACGTTTTCCAATGATGAGCACTTTTAAAGTTCTGCTATGTGGCGCGGTA
TTATCCCGTATTGACGCCGGGCAAGAGCAACTCGGTCGCCGCATACACTATTCTCAGAATGACTTGGTTG
AGTACTCACCAGTCACAGAAAAGCATCTTACGGATGGCATGACAGTAAGAGAATTATGCAGTGCTGCCAT
AACCATGAGTGATAACACTGCGGCCAACTTACTTCTGACAACGATCGGAGGACCGAAGGAGCTAACCGCT
TTTTTGCACAACATGGGGGATCATGTAACTCGCCTTGATCGTTGGGAACCGGAGCTGAATGAAGCCATAC
CAAACGACGAGCGTGACACCACGATGCCTGTAGCAATGGCAACAACGTTGCGCAAACTATTAACTGGCGA
ACTACTTACTCTAGCTTCCCGGCAACAATTAATAGACTGGATGGAGGCGGATAAAGTTGCAGGACCACTT
CTGCGCTCGGCCCTTCCGGCTGGCTGGTTTATTGCTGATAAATCTGGAGCCGGTGAGCGTGGGTCTCGCG
GTATCATTGCAGCACTGGGGCCAGATGGTAAGCCCTCCCGTATCGTAGTTATCTACACGACGGGGAGTCA
GGCAACTATGGATGAACGAAATAGACAGATCGCTGAGATAGGTGCCTCACTGATTAAGCATTGGTAACTG
TCAGACCAAGTTTACTCATATATACTTTAGATTGATTTAAAACTTCATTTTTAATTTAAAAGGATCTAGG
TGAAGATCCTTTTTGATAATCTCATGACCAAAATCCCTTAACGTGAGTTTTCGTTCCACTGAGCGTCAGA
CCCCGTAGAAAAGATCAAAGGATCTTCTTGAGATCCTTTTTTTCTGCGCGTAATCTGCTGCTTGCAAACA
AAAAAACCACCGCTACCAGCGGTGGTTTGTTTGCCGGATCAAGAGCTACCAACTCTTTTTCCGAAGGTAA
CTGGCTTCAGCAGAGCGCAGATACCAAATACTGTTCTTCTAGTGTAGCCGTAGTTAGGCCACCACTTCAA
GAACTCTGTAGCACCGCCTACATACCTCGCTCTGCTAATCCTGTTACCAGTGGCTGCTGCCAGTGGCGAT
AAGTCGTGTCTTACCGGGTTGGACTCAAGACGATAGTTACCGGATAAGGCGCAGCGGTCGGGCTGAACGG
GGGGTTCGTGCACACAGCCCAGCTTGGAGCGAACGACCTACACCGAACTGAGATACCTACAGCGTGAGCT
ATGAGAAAGCGCCACGCTTCCCGAAGGGAGAAAGGCGGACAGGTATCCGGTAAGCGGCAGGGTCGGAACA
GGAGAGCGCACGAGGGAGCTTCCAGGGGGAAACGCCTGGTATCTTTATAGTCCTGTCGGGTTTCGCCACC
TCTGACTTGAGCGTCGATTTTTGTGATGCTCGTCAGGGGGGCGGAGCCTATGGAAAAACGCCAGCAACGC
GGCCTTTTTACGGTTCCTGGCCTTTTGCTGGCCTTTTGCTCACATGTTCTTTCCTGCGTTATCCCCTGAT
TCTGTGGATAACCGTATTACCGCCTTTGAGTGAGCTGATACCGCTCGCCGCAGCCGAACGACCGAGCGCA
GCGAGTCAGTGAGCGAGGAAGCGGAAGAGCGCCCAATACGCAAACCGCCTCTCCCCGCGCGTTGGCCGAT
TCATTAATGCAGCTGGCACGACAGGTTTCCCGACTGGAAAGCGGGCAGTGAGCGCAACGCAATTAATGTG
AGTTAGCTCACTCATTAGGCACCCCAGGCTTTACACTTTATGCTTCCGGCTCGTATGTTGTGTGGAATTG
TGAGCGGATAACAATTTCACACAGGAAACAGCTATGACCATGATTACGCCAAGCGCGCAATTAACCCTCA
CTAAAGGGAACAAAAGCTGGAGCTGCAAGCTTAATGTAGTCTTATGCAATACTCTTGTAGTCTTGCAACA
TGGTAACGATGAGTTAGCAACATGCCTTACAAGGAGAGAAAAAGCACCGTGCATGCCGATTGGTGGAAGT
AAGGTGGTACGATCGTGCCTTATTAGGAAGGCAACAGACGGGTCTGACATGGATTGGACGAACCACTGAA
TTGCCGCATTGCAGAGATATTGTATTTAAGTGCCTAGCTCGATACATAAACGGGTCTCTCTGGTTAGACC
AGATCTGAGCCTGGGAGCTCTCTGGCTAACTAGGGAACCCACTGCTTAAGCCTCAATAAAGCTTGCCTTG
AGTGCTTCAAGTAGTGTGTGCCCGTCTGTTGTGTGACTCTGGTAACTAGAGATCCCTCAGACCCTTTTAG
TCAGTGTGGAAAATCTCTAGCAGTGGCGCCCGAACAGGGACTTGAAAGCGAAAGGGAAACCAGAGGAGCT
CTCTCGACGCAGGACTCGGCTTGCTGAAGCGCGCACGGCAAGAGGCGAGGGGCGGCGACTGGTGAGTACG
CCAAAAATTTTGACTAGCGGAGGCTAGAAGGAGAGAGATGGGTGCGAGAGCGTCAGTATTAAGCGGGGGA
GAATTAGATCGCGATGGGAAAAAATTCGGTTAAGGCCAGGGGGAAAGAAAAAATATAAATTAAAACATAT
AGTATGGGCAAGCAGGGAGCTAGAACGATTCGCAGTTAATCCTGGCCTGTTAGAAACATCAGAAGGCTGT
AGACAAATACTGGGACAGCTACAACCATCCCTTCAGACAGGATCAGAAGAACTTAGATCATTATATAATA
CAGTAGCAACCCTCTATTGTGTGCATCAAAGGATAGAGATAAAAGACACCAAGGAAGCTTTAGACAAGAT
AGAGGAAGAGCAAAACAAAAGTAAGACCACCGCACAGCAAGCGGCCGCTGATCTTCAGACCTGGAGGAGG
AGATATGAGGGACAATTGGAGAAGTGAATTATATAAATATAAAGTAGTAAAAATTGAACCATTAGGAGTA
GCACCCACCAAGGCAAAGAGAAGAGTGGTGCAGAGAGAAAAAAGAGCAGTGGGAATAGGAGCTTTGTTCC
TTGGGTTCTTGGGAGCAGCAGGAAGCACTATGGGCGCAGCGTCAATGACGCTGACGGTACAGGCCAGACA
ATTATTGTCTGGTATAGTGCAGCAGCAGAACAATTTGCTGAGGGCTATTGAGGCGCAACAGCATCTGTTG
CAACTCACAGTCTGGGGCATCAAGCAGCTCCAGGCAAGAATCCTGGCTGTGGAAAGATACCTAAAGGATC
AACAGCTCCTGGGGATTTGGGGTTGCTCTGGAAAACTCATTTGCACCACTGCTGTGCCTTGGAATGCTAG
TTGGAGTAATAAATCTCTGGAACAGATTTGGAATCACACGACCTGGATGGAGTGGGACAGAGAAATTAAC
AATTACACAAGCTTAATACACTCCTTAATTGAAGAATCGCAAAACCAGCAAGAAAAGAATGAACAAGAAT
TATTGGAATTAGATAAATGGGCAAGTTTGTGGAATTGGTTTAACATAACAAATTGGCTGTGGTATATAAA
ATTATTCATAATGATAGTAGGAGGCTTGGTAGGTTTAAGAATAGTTTTTGCTGTACTTTCTATAGTGAAT
AGAGTTAGGCAGGGATATTCACCATTATCGTTTCAGACCCACCTCCCAACCCCGAGGGGACCCATGCATT
GCATCTCAATTAGTCAGCAACCAGGTGTGGAAAGTCCCCAGGCTCCCCAGCAGGCAGAAGTATGCAAAGC
ATGCGTCTCAATTAGTCAGCAACCATAGTCCCGCCCCTAACTCCGCCCATCCCGCCCCTAACTCCGCCCA
GTTCCGCCCATTCTCCGCCCCATGGCTGACTAATTTTTTTTATTTATGCAGAGGCCGAGGCCGCCTCGGC
CTCTGAGCTATTCCAGAAGTAGTGAGGAGGCTTTTTTGGAGGCCTAGGCTTTTGCAAAAAGCTTTCTAGA
GGTACCACCGGAGCTTACCATGACCGAGTACAAGCCCACGGTGCGCCTCGCCACCCGCGACGACGTCCCC
AGGGCCGTACGCACCCTCGCCGCCGCGTTCGCCGACTACCCCGCCACGCGCCACACCGTCGATCCGGACC
GCCACATCGAGCGGGTCACCGAGCTGCAAGAACTCTTCCTCACGCGCGTCGGGCTCGACATCGGCAAGGT
GTGGGTCGCGGACGACGGCGCCGCCGTGGCGGTCTGGACCACGCCGGAGAGCGTCGAAGCGGGGGCGGTG
TTCGCCGAGATCGGCCCGCGCATGGCCGAGTTGAGCGGTTCCCGGCTGGCCGCGCAGCAACAGATGGAAG
GCCTCCTGGCGCCGCACCGGCCCAAGGAGCCCGCGTGGTTCCTGGCCACCGTCGGCGTCTCGCCCGACCA
CCAGGGCAAGGGTCTGGGCAGCGCCGTCGTGCTCCCCGGAGTGGAGGCGGCCGAGCGCGCCGGGGTGCCC
GCCTTCCTGGAGACCTCCGCGCCCCGCAACCTCCCCTTCTACGAGCGGCTCGGCTTCACCGTCACCGCCG
ACGTCGAGGTGCCCGAAGGACCGCGCACCTGGTGCATGACCCGCAAGCCCGGTGCCAGTTAACGAATTCT
AGATCTTGAGACAAATGGCAGTATTCATCCACAATTTTAAAAGAAAAGGGGGGATTGGGGGGTACAGTGC
AGGGGAAAGAATAGTAGACATAATAGCAACAGACATACAAACTAAAGAATTACAAAAACAAATTACAAAA
ATTCAAAATTTTCGGGTTTATTACAGGGACAGCAGAGATCCACTTTGGCGCCGGCTCGAGGCCTGCAGGT
GCAAAGATGGATAAAGTTTTAAACAGAGAGGAATCTTTGCAGCTAATGGACCTTCTAGGTCTTGAAAGGA
GTGGGAATT
