>Addgene plasmid #144384 | TFORF2115 | depositor partial sequence | sequence record 285267 | Insert
ACCGCCACCATGGTTTTGGATGACCTTCCAAACTTAGAAGACATCTATACTTCCTTGTGTTCATCAACAA
TGGAAGACTCAGAGATGGATTTTGACTCTGGACTAGAAGATGATGACACAAAAAGTGATAGTATTTTGGA
GGATTCCACAATTTTTGTGGCCTTCAAAGGAAATATAGATGATAAAGACTTCAAATGGAAATTAGATGCA
ATATTGAAAAACGTGCCCAATTTGTTACACATGGAGTCCAGCAAGCTAAAAGTACAGAAGGTGGAGCCCT
GGAACAGCGTGCGTGTGACATTCAACATCCCCCGGGAAGCAGCGGAGCGGCTACGGATCCTTGCTCAGAG
CAACAACCAGCAGCTTCGGGATTTAGGGATTCTCTCCGTTCAGATTGAAGGGGAAGGTGCTATTAACCTG
GCTTTGGCTCAGAACCGAAGCCAAGATGTGAGAATGAATGGACCCATGGGAGCTGGAAATTCAGTTAGGA
TGGAGGCGGGATTTCCTATGGCAAGTGGTCCAGGAATAATAAGGATGAACAACCCTGCCACTGTTATGAT
ACCCCCGGGTGGAAATGTGTCATCTTCCATGATGGCACCAGGCCCCAATCCAGAGCTGCAGCCCAGGACT
CCTCGCCCTGCTTCTCAGTCAGATGCAATGGATCCACTCCTCTCTGGGCTCCATATACAGCAGCAAAGTC
ATCCCTCAGGATCTTTAGCTCCCCCACATCACCCAATGCAGCCTGTCTCTGTGAACAGACAAATGAACCC
AGCTAATTTTCCCCAGCTGCAGCAGCAGCAGCAACAACAACAACAGCAGCAGCAGCAGCAGCAGCAGCAA
CAACAGCAACAGCAGCAACAACAGTTGCAGGCAAGACCCCCACAGCAACATCAGCAGCAACAGCCACAGG
GAATTCGACCCCAGTTTACTGCCCCAACTCAGGTGCCTGTTCCTCCAGGCTGGAACCAGCTGCCTTCTGG
AGCCCTTCAACCTCCTCCAGCCCAGGGTTCTCTGGGCACAATGACTGCAAACCAAGGGTGGAAGAAGGCT
CCCTTGCCCGGCCCAATGCAACAGCAACTCCAGGCAAGACCATCCTTAGCCACGGTACAGACGCCTTCCC
ACCCTCCCCCTCCATATCCCTTTGGCAGCCAGCAAGCCTCACAAGCCCACACAAACTTTCCTCAGATGAG
CAACCCAGGCCAGTTCACAGCTCCTCAGATGAAGAGTTTGCAGGGAGGGCCCTCTAGGGTCCCAACTCCC
TTGCAGCAGCCCCACCTCACCAACAAGTCTCCTGCCTCCTCACCCTCCTCCTTCCAGCAGGGATCCCCTG
CATCCTCCCCAACGGTTAACCAAACTCAGCAGCAGATGGGACCAAGGCCACCTCAAAATAACCCACTTCC
CCAGGGATTTCAGCAGCCTGTCAGCTCTCCGGGTCGGAATCCTATGGTTCAACAGGGAAATGTGCCACCT
AACTTCATGGTGATGCAGCAGCAACCACCAAACCAGGGGCCACAGAGTTTACATCCAGGCCTAGGAGGAA
TGCCTAAACGCCTCCCACCTGGCTTCTCAGCAGGACAGGCCAATCCGAACTTTATGCAAGGTCAGGTGCC
TTCGACCACAGCAACCACCCCTGGGAATTCAGGAGCCCCTCAGCTGCAAGCAAATCAAAATGTCCAGCAT
GCAGGTGGTCAAGGAGCTGGTCCTCCTCAAAACCAGATGCAGGTGTCCCACGGGCCGCCAAATATGATGC
AGCCCAGCCTCATGGGAATTCATGGCAACATGAACAATCAGCAGGCTGGTACTTCTGGGGTTCCTCAAGT
GAACCTCAGCAACATGCAAGGCCAGCCCCAGCAGGGCCCACCATCTCAGCTGATGGGCATGCACCAGCAA
ATCGTGCCCTCCCAGGGCCAGATGGTCCAGCAACAAGGAACCTTGAACCCTCAGAACCCTATGATCCTTT
CAAGGGCCCAGCTTATGCCACAGGGCCAGATGATGGTGAACCCCCCGAGCCAAAATCTTGGGCCCTCGCC
CCAAAGGATGACCCCACCCAAGCAGATGCTTTCCCAGCAGGGCCCACAAATGATGGCGCCACATAACCAG
ATGATGGGGCCTCAGGGGCAGGTTTTGCTCCAACAGAACCCAATGATAGAGCAGATTATGACCAATCAAA
TGCAGGGGAATAAGCAGCAGTTTAACACTCAGAACCAGTCCAATGTCATGCCGGGACCAGCCCAGATAAT
GAGGGGACCAACTCCAAACATGCAAGGAAATATGGTGCAGTTTACGGGACAGATGTCAGGACAGATGCTG
CCCCAGCAAGGGCCTGTGAACAACAGTCCATCTCAGGTTATGGGCATTCAGGGACAGGTCCTGCGGCCAC
CAGGGCCCAGCCCACACATGGCCCAGCAGCATGGTGATCCTGCTACTACAGCAAATAACGATGTCAGTTT
ATCTCAGATGATGCCTGATGTTAGCATTCAACAAACCAACATGGTCCCCCCTCATGTGCAGGCCATGCAG
GGAAACAGTGCCTCGGGAAACCACTTCTCAGGCCATGGGATGTCTTTCAATGCACCTTTCAGTGGAGCTC
CCAATGGAAATCAGATGTCCTGTGGTCAAAATCCAGGCTTCCCAGTCAATAAGGATGTCACGCTAACGAG
CCCATTGTTGGTCAACTTATTGCAGAGTGACATATCTGCAGGCCATTTTGGGGTAAACAATAAGCAAAAT
AATACCAACGCAAATAAACCGAAGAAGAAGAAACCCCCTCGGAAGAAGAAAAATAGTCAGCAAGATCTAA
ACACCCCAGATACTCGCCCAGCTGGTCTGGAAGAGGCTGATCAGCCACCGTTGCCTGGAGAACAAGGAAT
TAACTTGGATAACTCAGGCCCTAAACTGCCAGAATTTTCAAACCGGCCACCAGCCCCGTCGCAGAATTTA
GTCTCAAAGGAAACTTCAACCACAGCACTGCAGGCCTCTGTTGCCAGACCAGAGCTGGAGGTAAATGCTG
CCATAGTCTCTGGACAAAGCAGTGAGCCCAAAGAGATAGTTGAAAAGTCCAAAATCCCAGGCCGAAGAAA
CTCCCGAACTGAAGAGCCAACTGTGGCCTCTGAAAGTGTGGAAAATGGACATCGTAAACGATCTTCTCGA
CCTGCTTCAGCCTCCAGCTCTACTAAAGACATAACCAGTGCGGTGCAATCCAAGCGAAGAAAATCCAAGT
AGTAATGAACTAGTCCGTAACTTGAAAGTATTTCGATTTCTTGGCTTTATATATCTTGTGGAAAGGACGA
TTGCACAGTAACGCGTACTGGTCC
