>Addgene plasmid #144384 | TFORF2115 | depositor partial sequence | sequence record 285268 | Barcode
TTGCACAGTAACGCGTACTGGTCC
